>Addgene plasmid #122148 | M23: pHR-SFFVp-FUSN::mCherry::SspB | addgene full sequence | sequence record 237562 | Addgene NGS Result
GGCGCGCCAGTCCTCCGACAGACTGAGTCGCCCGGGGGGGATCTGGAGCTCTCGAGAATTCTCACGCGTC
AAGTGGAGCAAGGCAGGTGGACAGTGGATCCGGAGCTACCATGGCCTCAAACGATTATACCCAACAAGCA
ACCCAAAGCTATGGGGCCTACCCCACCCAGCCCGGGCAGGGCTATTCCCAGCAGAGCAGTCAGCCCTACG
GACAGCAGAGTTACAGTGGTTATAGCCAGTCCACGGACACTTCAGGCTATGGCCAGAGCAGCTATTCTTC
TTATGGCCAGAGCCAGAACACAGGCTATGGAACTCAGTCAACTCCCCAGGGATATGGCTCGACTGGCGGC
TATGGCAGTAGCCAGAGCTCCCAATCGTCTTACGGGCAGCAGTCCTCCTATCCTGGCTATGGCCAGCAGC
CAGCTCCCAGCAGCACCTCGGGAAGTTACGGTAGCAGTTCTCAGAGCAGCAGCTATGGGCAGCCCCAGAG
TGGGAGCTACAGCCAGCAGCCTAGCTATGGTGGACAGCAGCAAAGCTATGGACAGCAGCAAAGCTATAAT
CCCCCTCAGGGCTATGGACAGCAGAACCAGTACAACAGCAGCAGTGGTGGTGGAGGTGGAGGTGGAGGTG
GAGGTAACTATGGCCAAGATCAATCCTCCATGAGTAGTGGTGGTGGCAGTGGTGGCGGTTATGGCAATCA
AGACCAGAGTGGTGGAGGTGGCAGCGGTGGCTATGGACAGCAGGACCGTGGAGGTGGAGGAATGGTGTCT
AAAGGCGAGGAGGATAACATGGCTATAATCAAGGAATTTATGAGGTTCAAGGTGCATATGGAGGGATCTG
TGAACGGTCACGAGTTCGAAATCGAGGGCGAAGGCGAGGGGCGACCCTATGAAGGGACACAGACGGCCAA
ACTGAAGGTGACCAAGGGTGGCCCCCTGCCTTTCGCCTGGGACATCCTGTCACCCCAGTTTATGTACGGC
TCTAAGGCTTACGTTAAGCACCCTGCCGATATTCCGGACTACTTGAAACTGAGCTTCCCTGAAGGGTTCA
AGTGGGAACGGGTAATGAATTTTGAGGATGGCGGTGTAGTCACAGTTACCCAGGACAGCTCTCTTCAGGA
CGGAGAATTTATCTATAAGGTTAAACTTCGGGGCACTAACTTCCCATCAGACGGCCCCGTGATGCAGAAG
AAAACTATGGGCTGGGAAGCCAGCTCAGAACGCATGTATCCCGAGGACGGAGCACTGAAGGGAGAAATCA
AGCAGCGACTCAAGCTGAAGGATGGGGGACATTATGATGCTGAGGTCAAAACCACCTATAAGGCCAAGAA
ACCCGTTCAGCTTCCTGGGGCATACAACGTGAATATCAAACTGGATATTACATCCCATAACGAAGACTAT
ACCATCGTGGAACAGTACGAGCGGGCCGAGGGCAGACATAGCACAGGGGGCATGGATGAATTGTACAAGG
CGGCCGGATCCGGTGGTACCTCTGGAGGTAGCTCCCCGAAACGCCCTAAGCTGCTGCGTGAATATTACGA
TTGGCTGGTTGATAACAGCTTTACCCCATATCTGGTGGTGGATGCCACATACCTGGGCGTGAACGTGCCC
GTGGAGTATGTGAAAGACGGTCAGATCGTGCTGAATCTGTCTGCAAGTGCGACCGGCAACCTGCAACTGA
CAAATGATTTTATCCAGTTCAACGCCCGCTTTAAGGGCGTGTCTCGTGAACTGTATATCCCGATGGGTGC
CGCTCTGGCCATTTACGCTCGCGAGAACGGCGATGGTGTGATGTTCGAACCAGAAGAAATCTATGACGAG
CTGAATATTGGTTAAGGATCGGCCGCAACTCCCACCTGCAACATGCGTGACTGACTGAGGCCGCGACTCT
AGAGTCGACCTGCAGGCATGCAAGCTTGATATCAAGCTTATCGATAATCAACCTCTGGATTACAAAATTT
GTGAAAGATTGACTGGTATTCTTAACTATGTTGCTCCTTTTACGCTATGTGGATACGCTGCTTTAATGCC
TTTGTATCATGCTATTGCTTCCCGTATGGCTTTCATTTTCTCCTCCTTGTATAAATCCTGGTTGCTGTCT
CTTTATGAGGAGTTGTGGCCCGTTGTCAGGCAACGTGGCGTGGTGTGCACTGTGTTTGCTGACGCAACCC
CCACTGGTTGGGGCATTGCCACCACCTGTCAGCTCCTTTCCGGGACTTTCGCTTTCCCCCTCCCTATTGC
CACGGCGGAACTCATCGCCGCCTGCCTTGCCCGCTGCTGGACAGGGGCTCGGCTGTTGGGCACTGACAAT
TCCGTGGTGTTGTCGGGGAAATCATCGTCCTTTCCTTGGCTGCTCGCCTGTGTTGCCACCTGGATTCTGC
GCGGGACGTCCTTCTGCTACGTCCCTTCGGCCCTCAATCCAGCGGACCTTCCTTCCCGCGGCCTGCTGCC
GGCTCTGCGGCCTCTTCCGCGTCTTCGCCTTCGCCCTCAGACGAGTCGGATCTCCCTTTGGGCCGCCTCC
CCGCATCGATACCGTCGACCTCGAGGGAATTAATTCGAGCTCGGTACCTTTAAGACCAATGACTTACAAG
GCAGCTGTAGATCTTAGCCACTTTTTAAAAGAAAAGGGGGGACTGGAAGGGCTAATTCACTCCCAACGAA
GACAAGATCTGCTTTTTGCTTGTACTGGGTCTCTCTGGTTAGACCAGATCTGAGCCTGGGAGCTCTCTGG
CTAACTAGGGAACCCACTGCTTAAGCCTCAATAAAGCTTGCCTTGAGTGCTTCAAGTAGTGTGTGCCCGT
CTGTTGTGTGACTCTGGTAACTAGAGATCCCTCAGACCCTTTTAGTCAGTGTGGAAAATCTCTAGCAGCA
TCTAGAATTAATTCCGTGTATTCTATAGTGTCACCTAAATCGTATGTGTATGATACATAAGGTTATGTAT
TAATTGTAGCCGCGTTCTAACGACAATATGTACAAGCCTAATTGTGTAGCATCTGGCTTACTGAAGCAGA
CCCTATCATCTCTCTCGTAAACTGCCGTCAGAGTCGGTTTGGTTGGACGAACCTTCTGAGTTTCTGGTAA
CGCCGTCCCGCACCCGGAAATGGTCAGCGAACCAATCAGCAGGGTCATCGCTAGCCAGATCCTCTACGCC
GGACGCATCGTGGCCGGCATCACCGGCGCCACAGGTGCGGTTGCTGGCGCCTATATCGCCGACATCACCG
ATGGGGAAGATCGGGCTCGCCACTTCGGGCTCATGAGCGCTTGTTTCGGCGTGGGTATGGTGGCAGGCCC
CGTGGCCGGGGGACTGTTGGGCGCCATCTCCTTGCATGCACCATTCCTTGCGGCGGCGGTGCTCAACGGC
CTCAACCTACTACTGGGCTGCTTCCTAATGCAGGAGTCGCATAAGGGAGAGCGTCGAATGGTGCACTCTC
AGTACAATCTGCTCTGATGCCGCATAGTTAAGCCAGCCCCGACACCCGCCAACACCCGCTGACGCGCCCT
GACGGGCTTGTCTGCTCCCGGCATCCGCTTACAGACAAGCTGTGACCGTCTCCGGGAGCTGCATGTGTCA
GAGGTTTTCACCGTCATCACCGAAACGCGCGAGACGAAAGGGCCTCGTGATACGCCTATTTTTATAGGTT
AATGTCATGATAATAATGGTTTCTTAGACGTCAGGTGGCACTTTTCGGGGAAATGTGCGCGGAACCCCTA
TTTGTTTATTTTTCTAAATACATTCAAATATGTATCCGCTCATGAGACAATAACCCTGATAAATGCTTCA
ATAATATTGAAAAAGGAAGAGTATGAGTATTCAACATTTCCGTGTCGCCCTTATTCCCTTTTTTGCGGCA
TTTTGCCTTCCTGTTTTTGCTCACCCAGAAACGCTGGTGAAAGTAAAAGATGCTGAAGATCAGTTGGGTG
CACGAGTGGGTTACATCGAACTGGATCTCAACAGCGGTAAGATCCTTGAGAGTTTTCGCCCCGAAGAACG
TTTTCCAATGATGAGCACTTTTAAAGTTCTGCTATGTGGCGCGGTATTATCCCGTATTGACGCCGGGCAA
GAGCAACTCGGTCGCCGCATACACTATTCTCAGAATGACTTGGTTGAGTACTCACCAGTCACAGAAAAGC
ATCTTACGGATGGCATGACAGTAAGAGAATTATGCAGTGCTGCCATAACCATGAGTGATAACACTGCGGC
CAACTTACTTCTGACAACGATCGGAGGACCGAAGGAGCTAACCGCTTTTTTGCACAACATGGGGGATCAT
GTAACTCGCCTTGATCGTTGGGAACCGGAGCTGAATGAAGCCATACCAAACGACGAGCGTGACACCACGA
TGCCTGTAGCAATGGCAACAACGTTGCGCAAACTATTAACTGGCGAACTACTTACTCTAGCTTCCCGGCA
ACAATTAATAGACTGGATGGAGGCGGATAAAGTTGCAGGAACACTTCTGCGCTCGGCCCTTCCGGCTGGC
TGGTTTATTGCTGATAAATCTGGAGCCGGTGAGCGTGGGTCTCGCGGTATCATTGCAGCACTGGGGCCAG
ATGGTAAGCCCTCCCGTATCGTAGTTATCTACACGACGGGGAGTCAGGCAACTATGGATGAACGAAATAG
ACAGATCGCTGAGATAGGTGCCTCACTGATTAAGCATTGGTAACTGTCAGACCAAGTTTACTCATATATA
CTTTAGATTGATTTAAAACTTCATTTTTAATTTAAAAGGATCTAGGTGAAGATCCTTTTTGATAATCTCA
TGACCAAAATCCCTTAACGTGAGTTTTCGTTCCACTGAGCGTCAGACCCCGTAGAAAAGATCAAAGGATC
TTCTTGAGATCCTTTTTTTCTGCGCGTAATCTGCTGCTTGCAAACAAAAAAACCACCGCTACCAGCGGTG
GTTTGTTTGCCGGATCAAGAGCTACCAACTCTTTTTCCGAAGGTAACTGGCTTCAGCAGAGCGCAGATAC
CAAATACTGTTCTTCTAGTGTAGCCGTAGTTAGGCCACCACTTCAAGAACTCTGTAGCACCGCCTACATA
CCTCGCTCTGCTAATCCTGTTACCAGTGGCTGCTGCCAGTGGCGATAAGTCGTGTCTTACCGGGTTGGAC
TCAAGACGATAGTTACCGGATAAGGCGCAGCGGTCGGGCTGAACGGGGGGTTCGTGCACACAGCCCAGCT
TGGAGCGAACGACCTACACCGAACTGAGATACCTACAGCGTGAGCTATGAGAAAGCGCCACGCTTCCCGA
AGGGAGAAAGGCGGACAGGTATCCGGTAAGCGGCAGGGTCGGAACAGGAGAGCGCACGAGGGAGCTTCCA
GGGGGAAACGCCTGGTATCTTTATAGTCCTGTCGGGTTTCGCCACCTCTGACTTGAGCGTCGATTTTTGT
GATGCTCGTCAGGGGGGCGGAGCCTATGGAAAAACGCCAGCAACGCGGCCTTTTTACGGTTCCTGGCCTT
TTGCTGGCCTTTTGCTCACATGTTCTTTCCTGCGTTATCCCCTGATTCTGTGGATAACCGTATTACCGCC
TTTGAGTGAGCTGATACCGCTCGCCGCAGCCGAACGACCGAGCGCAGCGAGTCAGTGAGCGAGGAAGCGG
AAGAGCGCCCAATACGCAAACCGCCTCTCCCCGCGCGTTGGCCGATTCATTAATGCAGCTGTGGAATGTG
TGTCAGTTAGGGTGTGGAAAGTCCCCAGGCTCCCCAGCAGGCAGAAGTATGCAAAGCATGCATCTCAATT
AGTCAGCAACCAGGTGTGGAAAGTCCCCAGGCTCCCCAGCAGGCAGAAGTATGCAAAGCATGCATCTCAA
TTAGTCAGCAACCATAGTCCCGCCCCTAACTCCGCCCATCCCGCCCCTAACTCCGCCCAGTTCCGCCCAT
TCTCCGCCCCATGGCTGACTAATTTTTTTTATTTATGCAGAGGCCGAGGCCGCCTCGGCCTCTGAGCTAT
TCCAGAAGTAGTGAGGAGGCTTTTTTGGAGGCCTAGGCTTTTGCAAAAAGCTTGGACACAAGACAGGCTT
GCGAGATATGTTTGAGAATACCACTTTATCCCGCGTCAGGGAGAGGCAGTGCGTAAAAAGACGCGGACTC
ATGTGAAATACTGGTTTTTAGTGCGCCAGATCTCTATAATCTCGCGCAACCTATTTTCCCCTCGAACACT
TTTTAAGCCGTAGATAAACAGGCTGGGACACTTCACATGAGCGAAAAATACATCGTCACCTGGGACATGT
TGCAGATCCATGCACGTAAACTCGCAAGCCGACTGATGCCTTCTGAACAATGGAAAGGCATTATTGCCGT
AAGCCGTGGCGGTCTGTACCGGGTGCGTTACTGGCGCGTGAACTGGGTATTCGTCATGTCGATACCGTTT
GTATTTCCAGCTACGATCACGACAACCAGCGCGAGCTTAAAGTGCTGAAACGCGCAGAAGGCGATGGCGA
AGGCTTCATCGTTATTGATGACCTGGTGGATACCGGTGGTACTGCGGTTGCGATTCGTGAAATGTATCCA
AAAGCGCACTTTGTCACCATCTTCGCAAAACCGGCTGGTCGTCCGCTGGTTGATGACTATGTTGTTGATA
TCCCGCAAGATACCTGGATTGAACAGCCGTGGGATATGGGCGTCGTATTCGTCCCGCCAATCTCCGGTCG
CTAATCTTTTCAACGCCTGGCACTGCCGGGCGTTGTTCTTTTTAACTTCAGGCGGGTTACAATAGTTTCC
AGTAAGTATTCTGGAGGCTGCATCCATGACACAGGCAAACCTGAGCGAAACCCTGTTCAAACCCCGCTTT
AAACATCCTGAAACCTCGACGCTAGTCCGCCGCTTTAATCACGGCGCACAACCGCCTGTGCAGTCGGCCC
TTGATGGTAAAACCATCCCTCACTGGTATCGCATGATTAACCGTCTGATGTGGATCTGGCGCGGCATTGA
CCCACGCGAAATCCTCGACGTCCAGGCACGTATTGTGATGAGCGATGCCGAACGTACCGACGATGATTTA
TACGATACGGTGATTGGCTACCGTGGCGGCAACTGGATTTATGAGTGGGCCCCGGATCTTTGTGAAGGAA
CCTTACTTCTGTGGTGTGACATAATTGGACAAACTACCTACAGAGATTTAAAGCTCTAAGGTAAATATAA
AATTTTTAAGTGTATAATGTGTTAAACTACTGATTCTAATTGTTTGTGTATTTTAGATTCCAACCTATGG
AACTGATGAATGGGAGCAGTGGTGGAATGCCTTTAATGAGGAAAACCTGTTTTGCTCAGAAGAAATGCCA
TCTAGTGATGATGAGGCTACTGCTGACTCTCAACATTCTACTCCTCCAAAAAAGAAGAGAAAGGTAGAAG
ACCCCAAGGACTTTCCTTCAGAATTGCTAAGTTTTTTGAGTCATGCTGTGTTTAGTAATAGAACTCTTGC
TTGCTTTGCTATTTACACCACAAAGGAAAAAGCTGCACTGCTATACAAGAAAATTATGGAAAAATATTCT
GTAACCTTTATAAGTAGGCATAACAGTTATAATCATAACATACTGTTTTTTCTTACTCCACACAGGCATA
GAGTGTCTGCTATTAATAACTATGCTCAAAAATTGTGTACCTTTAGCTTTTTAATTTGTAAAGGGGTTAA
TAAGGAATATTTGATGTATAGTGCCTTGACTAGAGATCATAATCAGCCATACCACATTTGTAGAGGTTTT
ACTTGCTTTAAAAAACCTCCCACACCTCCCCCTGAACCTGAAACATAAAATGAATGCAATTGTTGTTGTT
AACTTGTTTATTGCAGCTTATAATGGTTACAAATAAAGCAATAGCATCACAAATTTCACAAATAAAGCAT
TTTTTTCACTGCATTCTAGTTGTGGTTTGTCCAAACTCATCAATGTATCTTATCATGTCTGGATCAACTG
GATAACTCAAGCTAACCAAAATCATCCCAAACTTCCCACCCCATACCCTATTACCACTGCCAATTACCTG
TGGTTTCATTTACTCTAAACCTGTGATTCCTCTGAATTATTTTCATTTTAAAGAAATTGTATTTGTTAAA
TATGTACTACAAACTTAGTAGTTGGAAGGGCTAATTCACTCCCAAAGAAGACAAGATATCCTTGATCTGT
GGATCTACCACACACAAGGCTACTTCCCTGATTAGCAGAACTACACACCAGGGCCAGGGGTCAGATATCC
ACTGACCTTTGGATGGTGCTACAAGCTAGTACCAGTTGAGCCAGATAAGGTAGAAGAGGCCAATAAAGGA
GAGAACACCAGCTTGTTACACCCTGTGAGCCTGCATGGGATGGATGACCCGGAGAGAGAAGTGTTAGAGT
GGAGGTTTGACAGCCGCCTAGCATTTCATCACGTGGCCCGAGAGCTGCATCCGGAGTACTTCAAGAACTG
CTGATATCGAGCTTGCTACAAGGGACTTTCCGCTGGGGACTTTCCAGGGAGGCGTGGCCTGGGCGGGACT
GGGGAGTGGCGAGCCCTCAGATCCTGCATATAAGCAGCTGCTTTTTGCCTGTACTGGGTCTCTCTGGTTA
GACCAGATCTGAGCCTGGGAGCTCTCTGGCTAACTAGGGAAGCCACTGCTTAAGCCTCAATAAAGCTTGC
CTTGAGTGCTTCAAGTAGTGTGTGCCCGTCTGTTGTGTGACTCTGGTAACTAGAGATCCCTCAGACCCTT
TTAGTCAGTGTGGAAAATCTCTAGCAGTGGCGCCCGAACAGGGACTTGAAAGCGAAAGGGAAACCAGAGG
AGCTCTCTCGACGCAGGACTCGGCTTGCTGAAGCGCGCACGGCAAGAGGCGAGGGGCGGCGACTGGTGAG
TACGCCAAAAATTTTGACTAGCGGAGGCTAGAAGGAGAGAGATGGGTGCGAGAGCGTCAGTATTAAGCGG
GGGAGAATTAGATCGCGATGGGAAAAAATTCGGTTAAGGCCAGGGGGAAAGAAAAAATATAAATTAAAAC
ATATAGTATGGGCAAGCAGGGAGCTAGAACGATTCGCAGTTAATCCTGGCCTGTTAGAAACATCAGAAGG
CTGTAGACAAATACTGGGACAGCTACAACCATCCCTTCAGACAGGATCAGAAGAACTTAGATCATTATAT
AATACAGTAGCAACCCTCTATTGTGTGCATCAAAGGATAGAGATAAAAGACACCAAGGAAGCTTTAGACA
AGATAGAGGAAGAGCAAAACAAAAGTAAGACCACCGCACAGCAAGCGGCCGGCCGCTGATCTTCAGACCT
GGAGGAGGAGATATGAGGGACAATTGGAGAAGTGAATTATATAAATATAAAGTAGTAAAAATTGAACCAT
TAGGAGTAGCACCCACCAAGGCAAAGAGAAGAGTGGTGCAGAGAGAAAAAAGAGCAGTGGGAATAGGAGC
TTTGTTCCTTGGGTTCTTGGGAGCAGCAGGAAGCACTATGGGCGCAGCGTCAATGACGCTGACGGTACAG
GCCAGACAATTATTGTCTGGTATAGTGCAGCAGCAGAACAATTTGCTGAGGGCTATTGAGGCGCAACAGC
ATCTGTTGCAACTCACAGTCTGGGGCATCAAGCAGCTCCAGGCAAGAATCCTGGCTGTGGAAAGATACCT
AAAGGATCAACAGCTCCTGGGGATTTGGGGTTGCTCTGGAAAACTCATTTGCACCACTGCTGTGCCTTGG
AATGCTAGTTGGAGTAATAAATCTCTGGAACAGATTTGGAATCACACGACCTGGATGGAGTGGGACAGAG
AAATTAACAATTACACAAGCTTAATACACTCCTTAATTGAAGAATCGCAAAACCAGCAAGAAAAGAATGA
ACAAGAATTATTGGAATTAGATAAATGGGCAAGTTTGTGGAATTGGTTTAACATAACAAATTGGCTGTGG
TATATAAAATTATTCATAATGATAGTAGGAGGCTTGGTAGGTTTAAGAATAGTTTTTGCTGTACTTTCTA
TAGTGAATAGAGTTAGGCAGGGATATTCACCATTATCGTTTCAGACCCACCTCCCAACCCCGAGGGGACC
CGACAGGCCCGAAGGAATAGAAGAAGAAGGTGGAGAGAGAGACAGAGACAGATCCATTCGATTAGTGAAC
GGATCTCGACGGTATCGCCAAATGGCAGTATTCATCCACAATTTTAAAAGAAAAGGGGGGATTGGGGGGT
ACAGTGCAGGGGAAAGAATAGTAGACATAATAGCAACAGACATACAAACTAAAGAATTACAAAAACAAAT
TACAAAAATTCAAAATTTTCGGGTTTATTACAGGGACAGCAGAGATCCAGTTTGGATCGATAAGCTTGAT
ATCGAATTCCTGCAGCCCCGATAAAATAAAAGATTTTATTTAGTCTCCAGAAAAAGGGGGGAATGAAAGA
CCCCACCTGTAGGTTTGGCAAGCTAGCTGCAGTAACGCCATTTTGCAAGGCATGGAAAAATACCAAACCA
AGAATAGAGAAGTTCAGATCAAGGGCGGGTACATGAAAATAGCTAACGTTGGGCCAAACAGGATATCTGC
GGTGAGCAGTTTCGGCCCCGGCCCGGGGCCAAGAACAGATGGTCACCGCAGTTTCGGCCCCGGCCCGAGG
CCAAGAACAGATGGTCCCCAGATATGGCCCAACCCTCAGCAGTTTCTTAAGACCCATCAGATGTTTCCAG
GCTCCCCCAAGGACCTGAAATGACCCTGCGCCTTATTTGAATTAACCAATCAGCCTGCTTCTCGCTTCTG
TTCGCGCGCTTCTGCTTCCCGAGCTCTATAAAAGAGCTCACAACCCCTCACTC
Features (pLannotate 1.2.2; 34 found; start..end, strand, type, name):
    111..710     +  CDS            FUS (fragment): FUS_HUMAN - Also known as TLS. Experimental evidence at protein level: Swiss-Prot protein existence level 1. DNA/RNA-binding protein that plays a role in various cellular processes such as transcription regulation, RNA splicing, RNA transport, DNA repair and damage response (PubMed:27731383). Binds to nascent pre-mRNAs and acts as a molecular mediator between RNA polymerase II and U1 small nuclear ribonucleoprotein thereby coupling transcription and splicing (PubMed:26124092). Binds also its own pre- mRNA and autoregulates its expression; this autoregulation mechanism is mediated by non-sense-
    762..1469    +  CDS            mCherry: mCherry is a basic (constitutively fluorescent) red fluorescent protein published in 2004, derived from Discosoma sp.. It is reported to be a very rapidly-maturing monomer with low acid sensitivity.
   1500..1829    +  CDS            sspB (fragment): SSPB_HAEIN - Experimental evidence at protein level: Swiss-Prot protein existence level 1. Also stimulates degradation of the N-terminus of RseA (residues 1-108, alone or in complex with sigma-E) by ClpX-ClpP in a non-ssrA-mediated fashion. From Haemophilus influenzae (strain ATCC 51907 / DSM 11121 / KW20 / Rd).
   1887..1917    +  misc_feature   MCS (fragment): pUC18/19 multiple cloning site
   1918..1936    +  misc_feature   MCS (fragment): pBluescript multiple cloning site
   1936..2524    +  misc_feature   WPRE: woodchuck hepatitis virus posttranscriptional regulatory element
   2525..2547    +  misc_feature   MCS (fragment): pBluescript multiple cloning site
   2564..2632    +  CDS            nef (fragment): NEF_HV1Z2 - Experimental evidence at protein level: Swiss-Prot protein existence level 1. Extracellular Nef protein targets CD4(+) T-lymphocytes for apoptosis by interacting with CXCR4 surface receptors. From Human immunodeficiency virus type 1 group M subtype D (isolate Z2/CDC-Z34) (HIV-1).
   2634..2867    +  LTR            3' LTR (ΔU3): self-inactivating 3' long terminal repeat (LTR) from HIV-1
   2892..2910    -  promoter       SP6 promoter: promoter for bacteriophage SP6 RNA polymerase
   3138..3417    +  CDS            TcR (fragment): tetracycline efflux protein; tet; confers resistance to tetracycline
   3418..3466    -  misc_feature   bom (fragment): basis of mobility region from pBR322
   3568..3603    -  CDS            rop (fragment): Rop protein, which maintains plasmids at low copy number; rop
   3698..3802    +  promoter       AmpR promoter: bla
   3803..4663    +  CDS            AmpR: β-lactamase; bla; confers resistance to ampicillin, carbenicillin, and related antibiotics
   4834..5422    +  rep_origin     ori: high-copy-number ColE1/pMB1/pBR322/pUC origin of replication
   5605..5661    +  CDS            lacI (fragment): lac repressor; lacI; The lac repressor binds to the lac operator to inhibit transcription in E. coli. This inhibition can be relieved by adding lactose or isopropyl-β-D-thiogalactopyranoside (IPTG).
   5668..5997    +  promoter       SV40 promoter: SV40 enhancer and early promoter
   6197..6316    +  CDS            gpt (fragment): XGPT_ECOLI - Also known as gpp, gxu. Experimental evidence at protein level: Swiss-Prot protein existence level 1. Purine salvage pathway enzyme that catalyzes the transfer of the ribosyl-5-phosphate group from 5-phospho-alpha-D-ribose 1- diphosphate (PRPP) to the N9 position of the 6-oxopurines guanine and xanthine to form the corresponding ribonucleotides GMP (guanosine 5'- monophosphate) and XMP (xanthosine 5'-monophosphate), with the release of PPi. To a lesser extent, also acts on hypoxanthine (PubMed:9100006, PubMed:3886014). Does not ribophosphorylate adenine (PubMed:3886014). From Esch
   6316..6651    +  CDS            gpt (fragment): XGPT_ECOLI - Also known as gpp, gxu. Experimental evidence at protein level: Swiss-Prot protein existence level 1. Purine salvage pathway enzyme that catalyzes the transfer of the ribosyl-5-phosphate group from 5-phospho-alpha-D-ribose 1- diphosphate (PRPP) to the N9 position of the 6-oxopurines guanine and xanthine to form the corresponding ribonucleotides GMP (guanosine 5'- monophosphate) and XMP (xanthosine 5'-monophosphate), with the release of PPi. To a lesser extent, also acts on hypoxanthine (PubMed:9100006, PubMed:3886014). Does not ribophosphorylate adenine (PubMed:3886014). From Esch
   6746..7051    +  CDS            frsA (fragment): FRSA_ECOLI - Also known as yafA. Experimental evidence at protein level: Swiss-Prot protein existence level 1. Catalyzes the hydrolysis of esters (PubMed:15808744). Displays esterase activity toward pNP-butyrate (PubMed:15808744). May stimulate mixed-acid fermentation by acting as a fermentation/respiration switch that down-regulates respiration and up- regulates fermentation rates (PubMed:15169777). From Escherichia coli (strain K12).
   7055..7129    +  CDS            small t antigen (fragment): SV40 (simian virus 40) small t antigen
   7131..7196    +  intron         small t intron: SV40 (simian virus 40) small t antigen intron
   7326..7346    +  CDS            SV40 NLS: nuclear localization signal of SV40 (simian virus 40) large T antigen
   7665..7748    +  CDS            large T antigen (fragment): large T antigen from SV40 (simian virus 40)
   7771..7905    +  polyA_signal   SV40 poly(A) signal: SV40 polyadenylation signal
   8073..8706    +  LTR            3' LTR: 3' long terminal repeat (LTR) from HIV-1
   8753..8878    +  misc_feature   HIV-1 Ψ: packaging signal of human immunodeficiency virus type 1
   8862..9200    +  CDS            HIV-1 gag (fragment): gag protein from human immunodeficiency virus 1; gag
   9375..9608    +  misc_feature   RRE: The Rev response element (RRE) of HIV-1 allows for Rev-dependent mRNA export from the nucleus to the cytoplasm.
   9985..10085   +  CDS            Rev (fragment): human immunodeficiency virus 1 (HIV-1) Rev protein; rev; enhances nuclear export of unspliced and incompletely spliced viral mRNAs
  10122..10239   +  misc_feature   cPPT/CTS: central polypurine tract and central termination sequence of HIV-1
  10276..10308   -  misc_feature   MCS (fragment): pBluescript multiple cloning site
  10392..36      +  promoter       SFFV promoter (across the origin): spleen focus-forming virus long terminal repeat (LTR) promoter
