[The description below was written by a language model from this plasmid's Addgene catalogue record and pLannotate feature annotations shown in this document.]
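Description:
M23: pHR-SFFVp-FUSN::mCherry::SspB is a lentiviral transfer plasmid for mammalian expression, built on the pHR backbone and about 10.8 kb in total. It is propagated in E. coli through a high-copy ColE1/pUC-type origin and selected with ampicillin via the β-lactamase gene. The viral portion carries a full-length HIV-1 LTR upstream (annotated by the software as a 3' LTR but positioned as the 5' repeat), followed by the Ψ packaging signal with a partial gag sequence, the Rev response element for Rev-dependent nuclear export of the genomic RNA, and the cPPT/CTS element that aids nuclear import of the reverse-transcribed genome. Downstream of the cargo sit a WPRE, which boosts transcript stability and expression, and a ΔU3 self-inactivating 3' LTR that disables LTR promoter activity after integration. The backbone also retains remnants of an SV40 promoter–gpt cassette with SV40 small t intron and polyadenylation sequences, along with assorted pBR322-derived fragments; these appear to be legacy sequences rather than functional parts of the payload.

The expression cassette uses the spleen focus-forming virus (SFFV) promoter to drive a single fusion protein: the N-terminal region of human FUS (amino acids 1–214), followed by the red fluorescent protein mCherry and then SspB at the C terminus. SspB is a bacterial adaptor protein that binds an exposed SsrA peptide tag with high affinity, so the fusion can be recruited to a partner displaying that tag, while mCherry allows its localisation to be imaged. The associated work concerns mapping liquid phase behaviour in living cells using photo-oligomerizable seeds, consistent with use of this construct as the FUS-bearing, recruitable component of such a system.
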