Addgene plasmid #122148: M23: pHR-SFFVp-FUSN::mCherry::SspB
Purpose: N terminal domain of FUS (1-214) tagged with SspB and mCherry.
Depositing lab: Clifford Brangwynne. Depositing organization: Princeton University. Publication: Mapping Local and Global Liquid Phase Behavior in Living Cells Using Photo-Oligomerizable Seeds. Bracha D, Walls MT, Wei MT, Zhu L, Kurian M, Avalos JL, Toettcher JE, Brangwynne CP. Cell. 2018 Nov 29;175(6):1467-1480.e13. doi: 10.1016/j.cell.2018.10.048. PubMed 30500534.
Backbone
  Vector backbone: pHR
  Backbone size w/o insert (bp): 9000
  Total vector size (bp): 10763
  Vector type: Mammalian Expression, Lentiviral
Growth in bacteria
  Bacterial resistance: Ampicillin, 100 μg/mL
  Growth temperature: 37°C
  Growth strain: NEB Stable
  Copy number: High Copy
Gene/Insert
  Gene/Insert name: FUS
  Species: H. sapiens (human)
  Mutation: Contains only amino acids 1-214
  Entrez Gene: FUS (a.k.a. ALS6, ETM4, FUS1, HNRNPP2, POMP75, TLS, altFUS)
  Promoter: SFFV
  Tag / fusion protein: mCherry-sspB (C terminal on insert)
  Cloning method: Ligation Independent Cloning
  Sequencing primers: 5′ n/a; 3′ n/a
Terms and licenses: Academic/Nonprofit Terms; Industry Terms: Not Available to Industry
Depositor comments: Vector contains SspB, a bacterial protein which binds exposed SsrA tag at high affinity
How to cite: M23: pHR-SFFVp-FUSN::mCherry::SspB was a gift from Clifford Brangwynne (Addgene plasmid # 122148 ; http://n2t.net/addgene:122148 ; RRID:Addgene_122148)
